>Addgene plasmid #190006 | pENTR-mCherry.OVA(323-339) | addgene full sequence | sequence record 370643 | Addgene NGS Result
TTCTTTCCTGCGTTATCCCCTGATTCTGTGGATAACCGTATTACCGCTAGCCAGGAAGAGTTTGTAGAAA
CGCAAAAAGGCCATCCGTCAGGATGGCCTTCTGCTTAGTTTGATGCCTGGCAGTTTATGGCGGGCGTCCT
GCCCGCCACCCTCCGGGCCGTTGCTTCACAACGTTCAAATCCGCTCCCGGCGGATTTGTCCTACTCAGGA
GAGCGTTCACCGACAAACAACAGATAAAACGAAAGGCCCAGTCTTCCGACTGAGCCTTTCGTTTTATTTG
ATGCCTGGCAGTTCCCTACTCTCGCGTTAACGCTAGCATGGATCTCGGGCCCCAAATAATGATTTTATTT
TGACTGATAGTGACCTGTTCGTTGCAACAAATTGATGAGCAATGCTTTTTTATAATGCCAACTTTGTACA
AAAAAGCAGGCTTCGCCACCATGGTGAGCAAGGGCGAGGAGGATAACATGGCCATCATCAAGGAGTTCAT
GCGCTTCAAGGTGCACATGGAGGGCTCCGTGAACGGCCACGAGTTCGAGATCGAGGGCGAGGGCGAGGGC
CGCCCCTACGAGGGCACCCAGACCGCCAAGCTGAAGGTGACCAAGGGTGGCCCCCTGCCCTTCGCCTGGG
ACATCCTGTCCCCTCAGTTCATGTACGGCTCCAAGGCCTACGTGAAGCACCCCGCCGACATCCCCGACTA
CTTGAAGCTGTCCTTCCCCGAGGGCTTCAAGTGGGAGCGCGTGATGAACTTCGAGGACGGCGGCGTGGTG
ACCGTGACCCAGGACTCCTCCCTGCAGGACGGCGAGTTCATCTACAAGGTGAAGCTGCGCGGCACCAACT
TCCCCTCCGACGGCCCCGTAATGCAGAAGAAGACCATGGGCTGGGAGGCCTCCTCCGAGCGGATGTACCC
CGAGGACGGCGCCCTGAAGGGCGAGATCAAGCAGAGGCTGAAGCTGAAGGACGGCGGCCACTACGACGCT
GAGGTCAAGACCACCTACAAGGCCAAGAAGCCCGTGCAGCTGCCCGGCGCCTACAACGTCAACATCAAGT
TGGACATCACCTCCCACAACGAGGACTACACCATCGTGGAACAGTACGAACGCGCCGAGGGCCGCCACTC
CACCGGCGGCATGGACGAGCTGTACAAGTCAGCAGAGAGCCTGAAGATATCTCAAGCTGTCCATGCAGCA
CATGCAGAAATCAATGAAGCAGGCAGATAAGACCCAGCTTTCTTGTACAAAGTTGGCATTATAAGAAAGC
ATTGCTTATCAATTTGTTGCAACGAACAGGTCACTATCAGTCAAAATAAAATCATTATTTGCCATCCAGC
TGCAGCTCTGGCCCGTGTCTCAAAATCTCTGATGTTACATTGCACAAGATAAAAATATATCATCATGAAC
AATAAAACTGTCTGCTTACATAAACAGTAATACAAGGGGTGTTATGAGCCATATTCAACGGGAAACGTCG
AGGCCGCGATTAAATTCCAACATGGATGCTGATTTATATGGGTATAAATGGGCTCGCGATAATGTCGGGC
AATCAGGTGCGACAATCTATCGCTTGTATGGGAAGCCCGATGCGCCAGAGTTGTTTCTGAAACATGGCAA
AGGTAGCGTTGCCAATGATGTTACAGATGAGATGGTCAGACTAAACTGGCTGACGGAATTTATGCCTCTT
CCGACCATCAAGCATTTTATCCGTACTCCTGATGATGCATGGTTACTCACCACTGCGATCCCCGGAAAAA
CAGCATTCCAGGTATTAGAAGAATATCCTGATTCAGGTGAAAATATTGTTGATGCGCTGGCAGTGTTCCT
GCGCCGGTTGCATTCGATTCCTGTTTGTAATTGTCCTTTTAACAGCGATCGCGTATTTCGTCTCGCTCAG
GCGCAATCACGAATGAATAACGGTTTGGTTGATGCGAGTGATTTTGATGACGAGCGTAATGGCTGGCCTG
TTGAACAAGTCTGGAAAGAAATGCATAAACTTTTGCCATTCTCACCGGATTCAGTCGTCACTCATGGTGA
TTTCTCACTTGATAACCTTATTTTTGACGAGGGGAAATTAATAGGTTGTATTGATGTTGGACGAGTCGGA
ATCGCAGACCGATACCAGGATCTTGCCATCCTATGGAACTGCCTCGGTGAGTTTTCTCCTTCATTACAGA
AACGGCTTTTTCAAAAATATGGTATTGATAATCCTGATATGAATAAATTGCAGTTTCATTTGATGCTCGA
TGAGTTTTTCTAATCAGAATTGGTTAATTGGTTGTAACACTGGCAGAGCATTACGCTGACTTGACGGGAC
GGCGCAAGCTCATGACCAAAATCCCTTAACGTGAGTTTTCGTTCCACTGAGCGTCAGACCCCGTAGAAAA
GATCAAAGGATCTTCTTGAGATCCTTTTTTTCTGCGCGTAATCTGCTGCTTGCAAACAAAAAAACCACCG
CTACCAGCGGTGGTTTGTTTGCCGGATCAAGAGCTACCAACTCTTTTTCCGAAGGTAACTGGCTTCAGCA
GAGCGCAGATACCAAATACTGTTCTTCTAGTGTAGCCGTAGTTAGGCCACCACTTCAAGAACTCTGTAGC
ACCGCCTACATACCTCGCTCTGCTAATCCTGTTACCAGTGGCTGCTGCCAGTGGCGATAAGTCGTGTCTT
ACCGGGTTGGACTCAAGACGATAGTTACCGGATAAGGCGCAGCGGTCGGGCTGAACGGGGGGTTCGTGCA
CACAGCCCAGCTTGGAGCGAACGACCTACACCGAACTGAGATACCTACAGCGTGAGCTATGAGAAAGCGC
CACGCTTCCCGAAGGGAGAAAGGCGGACAGGTATCCGGTAAGCGGCAGGGTCGGAACAGGAGAGCGCACG
AGGGAGCTTCCAGGGGGAAACGCCTGGTATCTTTATAGTCCTGTCGGGTTTCGCCACCTCTGACTTGAGC
GTCGATTTTTGTGATGCTCGTCAGGGGGGCGGAGCCTATGGAAAAACGCCAGCAACGCGGCCTTTTTACG
GTTCCTGGCCTTTTGCTGGCCTTTTGCTCACTCCCTGCTTTGTATGAAGAACGCCGTTCGCTGTCGTCAG
GTTGTGGTCGACGCCTCTTGCTGTCTCTGCCTTGGTCTGTGCGGTGTCGATGTGAGCTGGACCCCAACTG
TGGACTGTCCCCTTCAGCTTCTCTATGCCTGCTTGACTTGTGACCATGCCTGTTCTCACGTGCAACTCTA
TCGCGGTCTTGCCTGTGTGAATGTGACTTTCTCTCTCGACGCTCATAGCTATGACGGTCCCTGTCTCGTC
TGCTGCTATGTGACGGACTTGATTCGCGAAGCGGCGATGAGGACCTCCTGTCTTTTCGGCAAGACTCTTC
GCCCTTCGAGCTGGTTGCCTGCATCCTCGACTCGGACATGATGATGTTGATATCGAGCACGTTGATGGGA
TCGATCCTAGAATATCAATCGAGCCACCGTCAATTTCGAGCGCTAAGTGGAGTTGTCCGAGTCCCGAATC
ACAAGAATTAGGCTCGTGCTCTGTGAGATCTCTCGCGAAACCCAGATGAAGGAAAAAAATCGGAAGATCG
CGGAAGAAGTGGGGTTCGCATGGTCTAACATTGTCGCATTCCTCACAGTTTCGGCTGGAAACGGCAGGGA
CAATCACGAGAAATGCGCGACGAGTATTCAGTTGTCCAAAATTATGTCAGCTTGAAAGTTGGAAACGGCG
GAAGAAAATTCGTCAGGAGGGCGTTGCGGCTAGGGTGAAGAACGGAGACAATTTCGGCTTTGAAATTGGC
TCGACTCTGATTGGATCATGACGCACTGCTGGTCCACAACCGTGTCGAAGGTGCCGTCTTTACTACAGGT
CCGCTGGAAGCAAAATGGAAAAAGCCGCTGGAGCCCGACTACAGAGCCGCCGTGTTTTGGTAATCAGTCG
GCAAATAGGTCAGCACAGCGCAGCGTGACAGGTTCTTGCAATTTACAGCACAGCTCGTCCGTCTACGACT
TTGCACACCACAAAGTGTGCGGGGAGCAAAGGAGCCGATCTTGGTCGCGCGCAAAGCCAAGGAGTCTTGA
ACCTGAGAGTGTGCGTGTCTTGTGACGCTTGCCCTTCTGTACTTTGCTGTGACACTACCACCACATCTGT
CTTGGCTTTTTGTTCATACATCCACACCGACCATGTCGCTATTCAACGTCAGCAACGGTCTTCGTACCGC
TCTCCGACCTTCTGTTGCCAGCTCTTCGCGCGTTGCTGCCTTTTCCACAACCGCCGCTGCCCGTCTCGCC
ACACCCACCTCTGACAACGTTGGCAGTTCGGGCAAGCCTCAGCACTTGAAGCAGTTCAAGATCTACCGAT
GGAACCCTGACAAGCCCTCGGAGAAGCCTCGTCTGCAGTCGTACACACTGGACCTCAACCAGACCGGTCC
AATGGTTCTCGACGCGCTCATCAAAATCAAGAACGAAATTGACCCTACGCTCACCTTCCGTCGCTCGTGC
CGTGAGGGTATCTGCGGTTCGTGCGCTATGAATATTGACGGTGTCAACACCCTCGCCTGCCTCTGCCGGA
TCGACAAGCAGAATGACACCAAGATCTACCCCTTGCCGCACATGTACATTGTCAAGGACCTCGTGCCAGA
CTTGACCCAGTTCTACAAGCAGTACCGATCCATCGAGCCTTTCCTCAAGTCCAACAACACCCCTTCTGAG
GGTGAACATCTTCAGTCGCCCGAGGAGCGTCGTCGACTCGACGGTCTGTACGAGTGCATTCTGTGCGCGT
GCTGCTCCACATCCTGCCCCTCTTACTGGTGGAATCAGGACGAGTACCTTGGCCCCGCCGTGCTCATGCA
GGCGTACCGATGGATGGCCGACTCGCGTGACGACTTTGGTGAGGAGCGAAGACAGAAGCTCGAGAACACC
TTTTCGCTCTACCGATGCCTTACCATCATGAACTGCTCCAGGACCTGCCCCAAGAACCTCAACCCTGGTA
AGGCAATTGCACAGATCAAGAAGGACATGGCCGTCGGCGCACCCAAGGCTTCCGAGCGCCCTATCATGGC
TTCGTCGTAATCTTGATATATCATATCGTTCTTTCCTCAGCACTTCTTTTGTCAATTTCAAAAGTATCTA
ATTGCATTCAACTCCGCTTGTGGTTTGTTGTTCAGTGAGAGTGGAAACGCTACGGGCAAGATGAGGGCAG
TGTTCTGGCGACGGAAAAGTGTGCAAGTGTCTGGCCTGCGTCCTCGCTGGTTCCAGCAGCCGATGCAGGA
CGTGTACCTAGCGATTTCTTCGACAGCCTATTGTGGCAGCCGCGATTCGCCACAATCGTACGAAAGCGAG
ACGAGTTGAGCGAAGATCCCCGGGCGAG
Features (pLannotate 1.2.2; 10 found; start..end, strand, type, name):
     75..102     -  terminator     rrnB T2 terminator: transcription terminator T2 from the E. coli rrnB gene
    234..277     +  terminator     rrnB T1 terminator: Escherichia coli rrnB; transcription terminator T1 from the E. coli rrnB gene
    333..432     +  protein_bind   attL1: mutant version of attL; recombination site for the Gateway® LR reaction LR Clonase™
    441..1148    +  CDS            mCherry: mCherry is a basic (constitutively fluorescent) red fluorescent protein published in 2004, derived from Discosoma sp.. It is reported to be a very rapidly-maturing monomer with low acid sensitivity.
   1149..1217    +  CDS            ovalbumin (fragment): chicken ovalbumin
   1222..1321    -  protein_bind   attL2: mutant version of attL; recombination site for the Gateway® LR reaction LR Clonase™
   1444..2253    +  CDS            KanR: aminoglycoside phosphotransferase; aph(3')-Ia; confers resistance to kanamycin in bacteria or G418 (Geneticin®) in eukaryotes
   2396..2984    +  rep_origin     ori: high-copy-number ColE1/pMB1/pBR322/pUC origin of replication
   4190..5023    +  CDS            SDHB: SDHB_CHICK - Experimental evidence at protein level: Swiss-Prot protein existence level 1. Iron-sulfur protein (IP) subunit of succinate dehydrogenase (SDH) that is involved in complex II of the mitochondrial electron transport chain and is responsible for transferring electrons from succinate to ubiquinone (coenzyme Q). From Gallus gallus (Chicken).
   5348..48      +  rep_origin     RSF ori (fragment) (across the origin): Plasmids containing the RSF 1030 origin of replication can be propagated in E. coli cells that contain additional plasmids with compatible origins.
