[The description below was written by a language model from this plasmid's Addgene catalogue record and pLannotate feature annotations shown in this document.]
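Description:
pENTR-mCherry.OVA(323-339) is a Gateway entry clone built by recombination into the pDONR-CBX donor backbone, roughly 5.35 kb in total. It is maintained in E. coli under kanamycin selection, provided by an aph(3')-Ia KanR gene, and replicates from a ColE1/pUC-type origin. The feature annotation describes that origin as high copy, whereas the catalogue lists the plasmid as low copy. A short fragment resembling the RSF1030 origin is also detected across the sequence junction. The rrnB T1 and T2 terminators lie upstream of the recombination cassette, where they insulate the insert from read-through transcription originating in the backbone.

The payload sits between attL1 and attL2 and consists of the mCherry coding sequence fused directly at its C terminus to a short fragment of chicken ovalbumin corresponding to residues 323–339. This is the peptide recorded under the alternative name OTII peptide, a widely used MHC class II-restricted model epitope recognised by OT-II T cells. No promoter is annotated within the att-flanked region, as expected for an entry vector. Expression therefore depends on transferring the fusion by an LR Clonase reaction into a destination vector that supplies the promoter and any host-specific elements. The resulting constructs would yield cells that are red-fluorescent and carry a defined model antigen, although the record states no purpose beyond expression of the fusion.

The automated annotation also reports an open reading frame in the backbone with similarity to chicken succinate dehydrogenase subunit B. The catalogue does not explain this element, though it may relate to the "CBX" in the backbone name. The catalogue lists human and mouse as species, while the annotated parts derive from Discosoma and chicken.
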