Addgene plasmid #190006: pENTR-mCherry.OVA(323-339)
Purpose: Gateway entry vector for the expression of mCherry and OVA323-339 peptide fusion
Depositing lab: Siyuan Zhang. Depositing organization: University of Texas Southwestern Medical Center.
Backbone
  Vector backbone: pDONR-CBX
  Backbone manufacturer: Addgene
  Backbone size w/o insert (bp): 6776
  Total vector size (bp): 5350
  Vector type: Synthetic Biology
Growth in bacteria
  Bacterial resistance: Kanamycin, 50 μg/mL
  Growth temperature: 37°C
  Growth strain: DH5alpha
  Copy number: Low Copy
Gene/Insert
  Gene/Insert name: mCherry.OVA(323-339) (alt name: mCherry, OTII peptide)
  Species: H. sapiens (human), M. musculus (mouse)
  Insert size (bp): 847
  Tag / fusion protein: OVA(323-339) (C terminal on insert)
  Cloning method: Gateway Cloning
  Sequencing primers: 5′ CCCCGTAATGCAGAAGAAGA
Terms and licenses: Academic/Nonprofit Terms; Industry Terms: Not Available to Industry
How to cite: pENTR-mCherry.OVA(323-339) was a gift from Siyuan Zhang (Addgene plasmid # 190006 ; http://n2t.net/addgene:190006 ; RRID:Addgene_190006)
